Addgene plasmid #159102: pAAV-hSyn-FLEX-TeLC-P2A-dTomato
Purpose: Cre-dependent tetanus toxin light chain construct with nuclear-localized dTomato fluorophore for conditional silencing of neurons.
Depositing lab: Sandeep Datta. Depositing organization: Harvard Medical School. Publication: Structure and flexibility in cortical representations of odour space. Pashkovski SL, Iurilli G, Brann D, Chicharro D, Drummey K, Franks K, Panzeri S, Datta SR. Nature. 2020 Jul;583(7815):253-258. doi: 10.1038/s41586-020-2451-1. Epub 2020 Jul 1. PubMed 32612230.
Backbone
  Vector backbone: pAAV-hSyn-FLEX-TeLC-P2A-EYFP
  Backbone size w/o insert (bp): 4891
  Total vector size (bp): 7088
  Modifications to backbone: pAAV-hSyn-FLEX-TeLC-P2A-EYFP was digested with AscI and NheI to remove eYFP. A gene fragment containing dTomato with the SV40 nuclear localization signal was cloned into the TeLC backbone via isothermal assembly.
  Vector type: AAV
Growth in bacteria
  Bacterial resistance: Ampicillin, 100 μg/mL
  Growth temperature: 30°C
  Growth strain: NEB Stable
  Copy number: High Copy
Gene/Insert
  Gene/Insert name: TeLC-P2A-NLS-dTomato (alt names: Tetanus toxin light chain, TeLC, TeTxLC; dTomato, dTom)
  Species: Synthetic
  Insert size (bp): 2187
  GenBank ID: AAV52168
  Promoter: hSynapsin
  Cloning method: Gibson Cloning
  Sequencing primers: 5′ ctcagcgctgcctcagtct; 3′ actgagatagagctgggcaaga
Terms and licenses: Academic/Nonprofit Terms; Industry Terms: Not Available to Industry
How to cite: pAAV-hSyn-FLEX-TeLC-P2A-dTomato was a gift from Sandeep Datta (Addgene plasmid # 159102 ; http://n2t.net/addgene:159102 ; RRID:Addgene_159102)
