[The description below was written by a language model from this plasmid's Addgene catalogue record and pLannotate feature annotations shown in this document.]
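Description:
pAAV-hSyn-FLEX-TeLC-P2A-dTomato is an AAV transfer plasmid for Cre-dependent silencing of neurons with tetanus toxin light chain (TeLC), co-expressed with a nuclear-localized red fluorescent marker. It was derived from the corresponding EYFP version by excising the EYFP segment and inserting, by isothermal assembly, a dTomato fragment carrying the SV40 nuclear localization signal. The plasmid is propagated in bacteria on a high-copy ColE1/pUC-type origin with ampicillin selection (AmpR), and the backbone also contains an f1 origin. The catalogue lists a total size of 7088 bp, while the annotated sequencing record is 7,077 nt. One AAV2 ITR is annotated in full downstream of the cassette, whereas the ITR upstream of the promoter is detected only as short fragments. This may reflect the difficulty of sequencing these repeats rather than a real truncation, but the record does not settle the point.

The expression cassette is driven by the human synapsin I promoter, which restricts expression to neurons. The TeLC-P2A-NLS-dTomato coding region sits in reverse orientation relative to the promoter, flanked on each side by a lox2272 and a loxP site arranged as oppositely oriented pairs (a FLEX/DIO switch). Without Cre the open reading frame is antisense and not translated. Cre inverts the cassette through one pair of sites and then excises a site of the other pair, locking it in the sense orientation. The P2A peptide then yields separate TeLC and dTomato proteins. TeLC is a zinc endopeptidase that cleaves synaptobrevin-2 and blocks neurotransmitter release, and nuclear dTomato marks the silenced cells. A WPRE and the human growth hormone polyadenylation signal follow the cassette to enhance transcript expression and processing. Once packaged into AAV, the construct is used to block synaptic output in Cre-defined neuronal populations.
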