Features (pLannotate 1.2.2; 20 found; start..end, strand, type, name):
      1..448     +  promoter       hSyn promoter: human synapsin I promoter; confers neuron-specific expression (Kügler et al., 2003)
    487..520     -  protein_bind   lox2272: Cre-mediated recombination occurs in the 8-bp core sequence (GGATACTT). lox2272 sites are compatible with each other, but incompatible with loxP or loxN sites (Lee and Saito, 1988). Cre recombinase
    583..616     -  protein_bind   loxP: Cre-mediated recombination occurs in the 8-bp core sequence (GCATACAT). Cre recombinase
    640..1340    -  CDS            dTomato (fragment): dimeric variant of DsRed fluorescent protein (Shaner et al., 2004) mammalian codon-optimized
   1453..2826    -  CDS            tetX (fragment): TETX_CLOTE - Experimental evidence at protein level: Swiss-Prot protein existence level 1. Tetanus toxin acts by inhibiting neurotransmitter release. It binds to peripheral neuronal synapses, is internalized and moves by retrograde transport up the axon into the spinal cord where it can move between postsynaptic and presynaptic neurons. It inhibits neurotransmitter release by acting as a zinc endopeptidase that catalyzes the hydrolysis of the '76-Gln-|-Phe-77' bond of synaptobrevin-2. From Clostridium tetani (strain Massachusetts / E88).
   2843..2876    +  protein_bind   lox2272: Cre-mediated recombination occurs in the 8-bp core sequence (GGATACTT). lox2272 sites are compatible with each other, but incompatible with loxP or loxN sites (Lee and Saito, 1988). Cre recombinase
   2947..2980    +  protein_bind   loxP: Cre-mediated recombination occurs in the 8-bp core sequence (GCATACAT). Cre recombinase
   2998..3022    +  misc_feature   MCS (fragment): pBluescript multiple cloning site
   3022..3610    +  misc_feature   WPRE: woodchuck hepatitis virus posttranscriptional regulatory element
   3642..4118    +  polyA_signal   hGH poly(A) signal: human growth hormone polyadenylation signal
   4158..4298    +  repeat_region  AAV2 ITR: inverted terminal repeat of adeno-associated virus serotype 2 inverted
   4303..4354    -  misc_feature   bom (fragment): basis of mobility region from pBR322
   4373..4828    +  rep_origin     f1 ori (sequence partly withheld): f1 bacteriophage origin of replication; arrow indicates direction of (+) strand synthesis
   4829..4878    -  misc_feature   bom (fragment): basis of mobility region from pBR322
   4980..5015    -  CDS            rop (fragment): Rop protein, which maintains plasmids at low copy number; rop
   5110..5214    +  promoter       AmpR promoter: bla
   5215..6075    +  CDS            AmpR: β-lactamase; bla; confers resistance to ampicillin, carbenicillin, and related antibiotics
   6246..6834    +  rep_origin     ori: high-copy-number ColE1/pMB1/pBR322/pUC origin of replication
   6907..6934    +  repeat_region  AAV2 ITR (fragment): inverted terminal repeat of adeno-associated virus serotype 2 inverted
   6963..6990    +  repeat_region  AAV2 ITR (fragment): inverted terminal repeat of adeno-associated virus serotype 2 inverted
>Addgene plasmid #159102 | pAAV-hSyn-FLEX-TeLC-P2A-dTomato | addgene full sequence | sequence record 314161 | Addgene NGS Result
AGTGCAAGTGGGTTTTAGGACCAGGATGAGGCGGGGTGGGGGTGCCTACCTGACGACCGACCCCGACCCA
CTGGACAAGCACCCAACCCCCATTCCCCAAATTGCGCATCCCCTATCAGAGAGGGGGAGGGGAAACAGGA
TGCGGCGAGGCGCGTGCGCACTGCCAGCTTCAGCACCGCGGACAGTGCCTTCGCCCCCGCCTGGCGGCGC
GCGCCACCGCCGCCTCAGCACTGAAGGCGCGCTGACGTCACTCGCCGGTCCCCCGCAAACTCCCCTTCCC
GGCCACCTTGGTCGCGTCCGCGCCGCCGCCGGCCCAGCCGGACCGCACCACGCGAGGCGCGAGATAGGGG
GGCACGGGCGCGACCATCTGCGCTGCGGCGCCGGCGACTCAGCGCTGCCTCAGTCTGCGGTGGGCAGCGG
AGGAGTCGTGTCGTGCCTGAGAGCGCAGTCGAGAAACCGGCTAGAGGATCCGCCGCCACCATGGCCATAA
CTTCGTATAAAGTATCCTATACGAAGTTATATCAAAATAGGAAGACCAATGCTTCACCATCGACCCGAAT
TGCCAAGCATCACCATCGACCCATAACTTCGTATAATGTATGCTATACGAAGTTATTTCGCCTGCAGGGG
CGCGCCTTACTTGTACAGCTCGTCCATGCCGTACAGGAACAGGTGGTGGCGGCCCTCGGAGCGCTCGTAC
TGTTCCACGATGGTGTAGTCCTCGTTGTGGGAGGTGATGTCCAGCTTGGTGTCCACGTAGTAGTAGCCGG
GCAGTTGCACGGGCTTCTTGGCCATGTAGATGGTCTTGAACTCCACCAGGTAGTGGCCGCCGTCCTTCAG
CTTCAGGGCCTGGTGGATCTCGCCCTTCAGCACGCCGTCGCGGGGGTACAGGCGCTCGGTGGAGGCCTCC
CAGCCCATGGTCTTCTTCTGCATTACGGGGCCGTCGGGGGGGAAGTTGGTGCCGCGCATCTTCACCTTGT
AGATCAGCGTGCCGTCCTGCAGGGAGGAGTCCTGGGTCACGGTCACCAGACCGCCGTCCTCGAAGTTCAT
CACGCGCTCCCACTTGAAGCCCTCGGGGAAGGACAGCTTCTTGTAATCGGGGATGTCGGCGGGGTGCTTC
ACGTACGCCTTGGAGCCGTACATGAACTGGGGGGACAGGATGTCCCAGGCGAAGGGCAGGGGGCCGCCCT
TGGTCACCTTCAGCTTGGCGGTCTGGGTGCCCTCGTAGGGGCGGCCCTCGCCCTCGCCCTCGATCTCGAA
CTCGTGGCCGTTCATGGAGCCCTCCATGCGCACCTTGAAGCGCATGAACTCTTTGATGACCTCCTCGCCC
TTGCTCACCACCTTCCTCTTCTTCTTGGGGGCCATTCTAGATGGCCCGGGATTCTCTTCGACATCCCCTG
CTTGTTTCAACAGGGAGAAGTTAGTGGCTCCGCTTCCGTTAACAGCGCTGCTAGCAGCGGTACGGTTGTA
CAGGTTTTCACGGATGTTGGTCGGCGGGATGATTTTTTTGCACAGACCGATCAGTTTGGAAACCAGACCG
GAACCGTCGACGTTCCTAAAGGCGTTAGTGTTCACCCTCATGTTCTGGCCCTTATACTCGGACTTCAGAT
CCTTGGACTCTATGTTAAAGCCCTCAGTATCGTTATATATAGTATCATCCAGCAGGTTAGGTATCTTCAC
AGGATCGTGGTTCATGGAAAAATAGCTTAAGCGAGTCTTTATGTTAAACTTCTTGCCCAGCTCTATCTCA
GTAAAGCCATACATTATGGAGTTATACAGTATCTGAAACTTATCCTCGTTCACTATATACTGGCCGTTGG
AATCCTTATCAAACTGATACTTCTGCTGATAGATCTGTTTGTAGGAGTCGATGTCGATGTTCGGGTCGTT
GCAGGAGGTAACCTGGGACAGTTTGTTAGCGATAGCTTTGTAGTCGTTCAGGGTTTTTTCGTACAGGTCG
TTTTTGATATCGATGGAGATCAGGTTAGCGTCCTGACCACCGAAGGTGAAGAGCTCTTCAGCGGAGATCG
GGTAGGTGTGCTGCATGTAGATTTCCTGTTTGGACGGGATGATTTCGTGGGAGGAAACCTGCATGCCGTA
CAGACCGTGCAGAACGTGGATCAGTTCGTGCATCAGCAGCAGAGCCGGGTCCTGGAAGTATTTGGATTTA
CCGATGGTCAGGGAGGTGATGTTTTCGATAACGTTGTCGAAGGTCGGTACGTATTCCGGGCAGAAAGCCA
TCTGCATGATGGAACCGAAACCGTCACGGCACGGGAAGTAGTTTTTGTTGTCAACACGCAGAACGATACC
ACGAACTTCGTTTTTGTTCAGAACCGGACCCGGACCGAAGATGATCAGGTTGGTCAGCATAGCGGATTTG
GTGGTAGCACCGGACGGATCCTGTTCCAGCAGGTTGAAGGAAACGGAGTTGGAGTTGGTGTCGAATTTGT
CCAGCAGGGAGTAGGAGTTACCCAGGTACGGGATAGCGTTGATGATTTTGTCCAGCAGAGCTTCACCAGC
AACGTTGTTTTTGATACGGTTGAACAGTTTAACCATGGTCTGCAGGAAACGGTCTTTGTCGGAGTCGGTA
CGCAGGTAGTTCGGGTCGTAGTATTCGGAAGCACCTTCGATCAGGGAGGACGGCGGGTTGAAGTCTTCCG
GTTTGGTACCAAATTCGTAACGTTCCGGAACGATCCAGATACGGTCGGTGATTTTGAAGGCTTTGTAGTA
GATGTCTAGACCTTTGCAGTACGGCGGTTCCATCATGATGATGGTGTCGTTGTTAACCGGGTCGGAGTAA
CGGAAGTTGTTGATGGTGATCGGCATACCGGTTTCTCGACGCATAACTTCGTATAGGATACTTTATACGA
AGTTATCTTTGGGATTCTTCCTATTTTGATCCAAGCATCACCATCGACCCTCTAGTCCAGATCTCACCAT
CGACCCATAACTTCGTATAGCATACATTATACGAAGTTATGTCCCTCGAAGAGGTTCGAATTCGATATCA
AGCTTATCGATAATCAACCTCTGGATTACAAAATTTGTGAAAGATTGACTGGTATTCTTAACTATGTTGC
TCCTTTTACGCTATGTGGATACGCTGCTTTAATGCCTTTGTATCATGCTATTGCTTCCCGTATGGCTTTC
ATTTTCTCCTCCTTGTATAAATCCTGGTTGCTGTCTCTTTATGAGGAGTTGTGGCCCGTTGTCAGGCAAC
GTGGCGTGGTGTGCACTGTGTTTGCTGACGCAACCCCCACTGGTTGGGGCATTGCCACCACCTGTCAGCT
CCTTTCCGGGACTTTCGCTTTCCCCCTCCCTATTGCCACGGCGGAACTCATCGCCGCCTGCCTTGCCCGC
TGCTGGACAGGGGCTCGGCTGTTGGGCACTGACAATTCCGTGGTGTTGTCGGGGAAATCATCGTCCTTTC
CTTGGCTGCTCGCCTATGTTGCCACCTGGATTCTGCGCGGGACGTCCTTCTGCTACGTCCCTTCGGCCCT
CAATCCAGCGGACCTTCCTTCCCGCGGCCTGCTGCCGGCTCTGCGGCCTCTTCCGCGTCTTCGCCTTCGC
CCTCAGACGAGTCGGATCTCCCTTTGGGCCGCCTCCCCGCATCGATACCGAGCGCTGCTCGAGAGATCTA
CGGGTGGCATCCCTGTGACCCCTCCCCAGTGCCTCTCCTGGCCCTGGAAGTTGCCACTCCAGTGCCCACC
AGCCTTGTCCTAATAAAATTAAGTTGCATCATTTTGTCTGACTAGGTGTCCTTCTATAATATTATGGGGT
GGAGGGGGGTGGTATGGAGCAAGGGGCAAGTTGGGAAGACAACCTGTAGGGCCTGCGGGGTCTATTGGGA
ACCAAGCTGGAGTGCAGTGGCACAATCTTGGCTCACTGCAATCTCCGCCTCCTGGGTTCAAGCGATTCTC
CTGCCTCAGCCTCCCGAGTTGTTGGGATTCCAGGCATGCATGACCAGGCTCAGCTAATTTTTGTTTTTTT
GGTAGAGACGGGGTTTCACCATATTGGCCAGGCTGGTCTCCAACTCCTAATCTCAGGTGATCTACCCACC
TTGGCCTCCCAAATTGCTGGGATTACAGGCGTGAACCACTGCTCCCTTCCCTGTCCTTCTGATTTTGTAG
GTAACCACGTGCGGACCGAGCGGCCGCAGGAACCCCTAGTGATGGAGTTGGCCACTCCCTCTCTGCGCGC
TCGCTCGCTCACTGAGGCCGGGCGACCAAAGGTCGCCCGACGCCCGGGCTTTGCCCGGGCGGCCTCAGTG
AGCGAGCGAGCGCGCAGCTGCCTGCAGGGGCGCCTGATGCGGTATTTTCTCCTTACGCATCTGTGCGGTA
TTTCACACCGCATA
[95 nt withheld, positions 4355-4449]
T
[46 nt withheld, positions 4451-4496]
C
[141 nt withheld, positions 4498-4638]
CCTTTGACGTTGGAGTCCACGTTCTTT
[37 nt withheld, positions 4666-4702]
ACTCTATCTCGGGCTATTCTTTTGATTTATAAGGGATTTTGCCGATTTCGGTCTATTGGTTAAAAAATGA
GCTGATTTAACAAAAATTTAACGCGAATTTTAACAAAATATTAACGTTTACAATTTTATGGTGCACTCTC
AGTACAATCTGCTCTGATGCCGCATAGTTAAGCCAGCCCCGACACCCGCCAACACCCGCTGACGCGCCCT
GACGGGCTTGTCTGCTCCCGGCATCCGCTTACAGACAAGCTGTGACCGTCTCCGGGAGCTGCATGTGTCA
GAGGTTTTCACCGTCATCACCGAAACGCGCGAGACGAAAGGGCCTCGTGATACGCCTATTTTTATAGGTT
AATGTCATGATAATAATGGTTTCTTAGACGTCAGGTGGCACTTTTCGGGGAAATGTGCGCGGAACCCCTA
TTTGTTTATTTTTCTAAATACATTCAAATATGTATCCGCTCATGAGACAATAACCCTGATAAATGCTTCA
ATAATATTGAAAAAGGAAGAGTATGAGTATTCAACATTTCCGTGTCGCCCTTATTCCCTTTTTTGCGGCA
TTTTGCCTTCCTGTTTTTGCTCACCCAGAAACGCTGGTGAAAGTAAAAGATGCTGAAGATCAGTTGGGTG
CACGAGTGGGTTACATCGAACTGGATCTCAACAGCGGTAAGATCCTTGAGAGTTTTCGCCCCGAAGAACG
TTTTCCAATGATGAGCACTTTTAAAGTTCTGCTATGTGGCGCGGTATTATCCCGTATTGACGCCGGGCAA
GAGCAACTCGGTCGCCGCATACACTATTCTCAGAATGACTTGGTTGAGTACTCACCAGTCACAGAAAAGC
ATCTTACGGATGGCATGACAGTAAGAGAATTATGCAGTGCTGCCATAACCATGAGTGATAACACTGCGGC
CAACTTACTTCTGACAACGATCGGAGGACCGAAGGAGCTAACCGCTTTTTTGCACAACATGGGGGATCAT
GTAACTCGCCTTGATCGTTGGGAACCGGAGCTGAATGAAGCCATACCAAACGACGAGCGTGACACCACGA
TGCCTGTAGCAATGGCAACAACGTTGCGCAAACTATTAACTGGCGAACTACTTACTCTAGCTTCCCGGCA
ACAATTAATAGACTGGATGGAGGCGGATAAAGTTGCAGGACCACTTCTGCGCTCGGCCCTTCCGGCTGGC
TGGTTTATTGCTGATAAATCTGGAGCCGGTGAGCGTGGGTCTCGCGGTATCATTGCAGCACTGGGGCCAG
ATGGTAAGCCCTCCCGTATCGTAGTTATCTACACGACGGGGAGTCAGGCAACTATGGATGAACGAAATAG
ACAGATCGCTGAGATAGGTGCCTCACTGATTAAGCATTGGTAACTGTCAGACCAAGTTTACTCATATATA
CTTTAGATTGATTTAAAACTTCATTTTTAATTTAAAAGGATCTAGGTGAAGATCCTTTTTGATAATCTCA
TGACCAAAATCCCTTAACGTGAGTTTTCGTTCCACTGAGCGTCAGACCCCGTAGAAAAGATCAAAGGATC
TTCTTGAGATCCTTTTTTTCTGCGCGTAATCTGCTGCTTGCAAACAAAAAAACCACCGCTACCAGCGGTG
GTTTGTTTGCCGGATCAAGAGCTACCAACTCTTTTTCCGAAGGTAACTGGCTTCAGCAGAGCGCAGATAC
CAAATACTGTTCTTCTAGTGTAGCCGTAGTTAGGCCACCACTTCAAGAACTCTGTAGCACCGCCTACATA
CCTCGCTCTGCTAATCCTGTTACCAGTGGCTGCTGCCAGTGGCGATAAGTCGTGTCTTACCGGGTTGGAC
TCAAGACGATAGTTACCGGATAAGGCGCAGCGGTCGGGCTGAACGGGGGGTTCGTGCACACAGCCCAGCT
TGGAGCGAACGACCTACACCGAACTGAGATACCTACAGCGTGAGCTATGAGAAAGCGCCACGCTTCCCGA
AGGGAGAAAGGCGGACAGGTATCCGGTAAGCGGCAGGGTCGGAACAGGAGAGCGCACGAGGGAGCTTCCA
GGGGGAAACGCCTGGTATCTTTATAGTCCTGTCGGGTTTCGCCACCTCTGACTTGAGCGTCGATTTTTGT
GATGCTCGTCAGGGGGGCGGAGCCTATGGAAAAACGCCAGCAACGCGGCCTTTTTACGGTTCCTGGCCTT
TTGCTGGCCTTTTGCTCACATGTCCTGCAGGCAGCTGCGCGCTCGCTCGCTCACTGAGGCCGCCCGGGCG
TCGGGCGACCTTTGGTCGCCCGGCCTCAGTGAGCGAGCGAGCGCGCAGAGAGGGAGTGGCCAACTCCATC
ACTAGGGGTTCCTGCGGCCGCACGCGTTTAATTAAGTGTCTAGACTGCAGAGGGCCCTGCGTATG
